>Addgene plasmid #167774 | MAC_N_KLF9 | addgene full sequence | sequence record 335738 | Addgene NGS Result
GACATTGATTATTGACTAGTTATTAATAGTAATCAATTACGGGGTCATTAGTTCATAGCCCATATATGGA
GTTCCGCGTTACATAACTTACGGTAAATGGCCCGCCTGGCTGACCGCCCAACGACCCCCGCCCATTGACG
TCAATAATGACGTATGTTCCCATAGTAACGCCAATAGGGACTTTCCATTGACGTCAATGGGTGGAGTATT
TACGGTAAACTGCCCACTTGGCAGTACATCAAGTGTATCATATGCCAAGTACGCCCCCTATTGACGTCAA
TGACGGTAAATGGCCCGCCTGGCATTATGCCCAGTACATGACCTTATGGGACTTTCCTACTTGGCAGTAC
ATCTACGTATTAGTCATCGCTATTACCATGGTGATGCGGTTTTGGCAGTACATCAATGGGCGTGGATAGC
GGTTTGACTCACGGGGATTTCCAAGTCTCCACCCCATTGACGTCAATGGGAGTTTGTTTTGGCACCAAAA
TCAACGGGACTTTCCAAAATGTCGTAACAACTCCGCCCCATTGACGCAAATGGGCGGTAGGCGTGTACGG
TGGGAGGTCTATATAAGCAGAGCTCTCCCTATCAGTGATAGAGATCTCCCTATCAGTGATAGAGATCGTC
GACGAGCTCGTTTAGTGAACCGTCAGATCGCCTGGAGACGCCATCCACGCTGTTTTGACCTCCATAGAAG
ACACCGGGACCGATCCAGCCTCCGGACTCTAGCGTTTAAACTTAAGCTTGGTACCGAGCTCGGATCCACT
AGTCCAGTGTGGTGGAATTCTGCAGATATCCAGCACAGTGGCGGCCGCTCGAGACCATGAAGGACAACAC
CGTGCCCCTGAAGCTGATCGCCCTGCTGGCCAACGGCGAGTTCCACTCTGGCGAGCAGCTGGGCGAGACA
CTGGGCATGAGCAGAGCCGCCATCAACAAGCACATCCAGACCCTGCGGGACTGGGGCGTGGACGTGTTCA
CAGTGCCCGGCAAGGGCTACAGCCTGCCCGAGCCCATCCAGCTGCTGAACGCCAAGCAGATCCTGGGCCA
GCTGGATGGCGGATCTGTGGCCGTGCTGCCCGTGATCGACAGCACCAACCAGTATCTGCTCGACCGGATC
GGCGAGCTGAAGTCCGGCGACGCCTGTATCGCCGAGTACCAGCAGGCCGGCAGAGGCGGCAGGGGCAGAA
AGTGGTTCAGCCCCTTCGGCGCCAACCTGTACCTGAGCATGTTCTGGAGACTGGAACAGGGCCCAGCCGC
CGCTATTGGCCTGAGCCTGGTCATCGGCATCGTGATGGCCGAGGTGCTGCGGAAGCTGGGCGCCGACAAA
GTGCGCGTGAAGTGGCCCAACGACCTGTATCTGCAGGACCGGAAGCTGGCCGGCATCCTGGTGGAACTGA
CCGGCAAAACAGGCGACGCCGCCCAGATCGTGATCGGCGCTGGCATCAACATGGCCATGCGGCGGGTGGA
AGAGAGCGTGGTCAACCAGGGCTGGATCACCCTGCAGGAAGCCGGCATCAACCTGGACCGGAACACCCTG
GCCGCCATGCTGATCAGAGAGCTGAGAGCCGCCCTGGAACTGTTCGAGCAGGAAGGCCTGGCCCCCTACC
TGAGCAGATGGGAGAAGCTGGACAACTTCATCAACCGGCCCGTGAAACTGATCATCGGCGACAAAGAGAT
CTTCGGCATCAGCCGGGGCATCGACAAGCAGGGGGCCCTGCTCCTGGAACAGGACGGCATCATCAAGCCC
TGGATGGGCGGCGAGATCAGCCTGCGGAGCGCCGAGAAGTACCCATACGATGTTCCTGACTATGCCGGTA
CCGAGCTCGGATCCACCATGGCTAGCTGGAGCCACCCGCAGTTCGAGAAAGGTGGAGGTTCCGGAGGTGG
ATCGGGAGGTGGATCGTGGAGCCACCCGCAGTTCGAAAAAGCGGCCGATATCACAAGTTTGTACAAAAAA
GCAGGCTCCACCATGTCCGCGGCCGCCTACATGGACTTCGTGGCTGCCCAGTGTCTGGTTTCCATTTCGA
ACCGCGCTGCGGTGCCGGAGCATGGGGTCGCTCCGGACGCCGAGCGGCTGCGACTACCTGAGCGCGAGGT
GACCAAGGAGCACGGTGACCCGGGGGACACCTGGAAGGATTACTGCACACTGGTCACCATCGCCAAGAGC
TTGTTGGACCTGAACAAGTACCGACCCATCCAGACCCCCTCCGTGTGCAGCGACAGTCTGGAAAGTCCAG
ATGAGGATATGGGATCCGACAGCGACGTGACCACCGAATCTGGGTCGAGTCCTTCCCACAGCCCGGAGGA
GAGACAGGATCCTGGCAGCGCGCCCAGCCCGCTCTCCCTCCTCCATCCTGGAGTGGCTGCGAAGGGGAAA
CACGCCTCCGAAAAGAGGCACAAGTGCCCCTACAGTGGCTGTGGGAAAGTCTATGGAAAATCCTCCCATC
TCAAAGCCCATTACAGAGTGCATACAGGTGAACGGCCCTTTCCCTGCACGTGGCCAGACTGCCTTAAAAA
GTTCTCCCGCTCAGACGAGCTGACCCGCCACTACCGGACCCACACTGGGGAAAAGCAGTTCCGCTGTCCG
CTGTGTGAGAAGCGCTTCATGAGGAGTGACCACCTCACAAAGCACGCCCGGCGGCACACCGAGTTCCACC
CCAGCATGATCAAGCGATCGAAAAAGGCGCTGGCCAACGCTTTGTTGGACCCAGCTTTCTTGTACAAAGT
GGTGACGTAAGCTAGGGGCCCGTTTAAACCCGCTGATCAGCCTCGACTGTGCCTTCTAGTTGCCAGCCAT
CTGTTGTTTGCCCCTCCCCCGTGCCTTCCTTGACCCTGGAAGGTGCCACTCCCACTGTCCTTTCCTAATA
AAATGAGGAAATTGCATCGCATTGTCTGAGTAGGTGTCATTCTATTCTGGGGGGTGGGGTGGGGCAGGAC
AGCAAGGGGGAGGATTGGGAAGACAATAGCAGGCATGCTGGGGATGCGGTGGGCTCTATGGCTTCTGAGG
CGGAAAGAACCAGCTGGGGCTCTAGGGGGTATCCCC
[124 nt withheld, positions 3047-3170]
C
[91 nt withheld, positions 3172-3262]
AGGGTGATGGTTCACGTACCTAGAAGTTCCTATTCCGAAGTTCCTATTCTCTAGAAAGTATAGGAACTTC
CTTGGCCAAAAAGCCTGAACTCACCGCGACGTCTGTCGAGAAGTTTCTGATCGAAAAGTTCGACAGCGTC
TCCGACCTGATGCAGCTCTCGGAGGGCGAAGAATCTCGTGCTTTCAGCTTCGATGTAGGAGGGCGTGGAT
ATGTCCTGCGGGTAAATAGCTGCGCCGATGGTTTCTACAAAGATCGTTATGTTTATCGGCACTTTGCATC
GGCCGCGCTCCCGATTCCGGAAGTGCTTGACATTGGGGAATTCAGCGAGAGCCTGACCTATTGCATCTCC
CGCCGTGCACAGGGTGTCACGTTGCAAGACCTGCCTGAAACCGAACTGCCCGCTGTTCTGCAGCCGGTCG
CGGAGGCCATGGATGCGATCGCTGCGGCCGATCTTAGCCAGACGAGCGGGTTCGGCCCATTCGGACCGCA
AGGAATCGGTCAATACACTACATGGCGTGATTTCATATGCGCGATTGCTGATCCCCATGTGTATCACTGG
CAAACTGTGATGGACGACACCGTCAGTGCGTCCGTCGCGCAGGCTCTCGATGAGCTGATGCTTTGGGCCG
AGGACTGCCCCGAAGTCCGGCACCTCGTGCACGCGGATTTCGGCTCCAACAATGTCCTGACGGACAATGG
CCGCATAACAGCGGTCATTGACTGGAGCGAGGCGATGTTCGGGGATTCCCAATACGAGGTCGCCAACATC
TTCTTCTGGAGGCCGTGGTTGGCTTGTATGGAGCAGCAGACGCGCTACTTCGAGCGGAGGCATCCGGAGC
TTGCAGGATCGCCGCGGCTCCGGGCGTATATGCTCCGCATTGGTCTTGACCAACTCTATCAGAGCTTGGT
TGACGGCAATTTCGATGATGCAGCTTGGGCGCAGGGTCGATGCGACGCAATCGTCCGATCCGGAGCCGGG
ACTGTCGGGCGTACACAAATCGCCCGCAGAAGCGCGGCCGTCTGGACCGATGGCTGTGTAGAAGTACTCG
CCGATAGTGGAAACCGACGCCCCAGCACTCGTCCGAGGGCAAAGGAATAGCACGTACTACGAGATTTCGA
TTCCACCGCCGCCTTCTATGAAAGGTTGGGCTTCGGAATCGTTTTCCGGGACGCCGGCTGGATGATCCTC
CAGCGCGGGGATCTCATGCTGGAGTTCTTCGCCCACCCCAACTTGTTTATTGCAGCTTATAATGGTTACA
AATAAAGCAATAGCATCACAAATTTCACAAATAAAGCATTTTTTTCACTGCATTCTAGTTGTGGTTTGTC
CAAACTCATCAATGTATCTTATCATGTCTGTATACCGTCGACCTCTAGCTAGAGCTTGGCGTAATCATGG
TCATAGCTGTTTCCTGTGTGAAATTGTTATCCGCTCACAATTCCACACAACATACGAGCCGGAAGCATAA
AGTGTAAAGCCTGGGGTGCCTAATGAGTGAGCTAACTCACATTAATTGCGTTGCGCTCACTGCCCGCTTT
CCAGTCGGGAAACCTGTCGTGCCAGCTGCATTAATGAATCGGCCAACGCGCGGGGAGAGGCGGTTTGCGT
ATTGGGCGCTCTTCCGCTTCCTCGCTCACTGACTCGCTGCGCTCGGTCGTTCGGCTGCGGCGAGCGGTAT
CAGCTCACTCAAAGGCGGTAATACGGTTATCCACAGAATCAGGGGATAACGCAGGAAAGAACATGTGAGC
AAAAGGCCAGCAAAAGGCCAGGAACCGTAAAAAGGCCGCGTTGCTGGCGTTTTTCCATAGGCTCCGCCCC
CCTGACGAGCATCACAAAAATCGACGCTCAAGTCAGAGGTGGCGAAACCCGACAGGACTATAAAGATACC
AGGCGTTTCCCCCTGGAAGCTCCCTCGTGCGCTCTCCTGTTCCGACCCTGCCGCTTACCGGATACCTGTC
CGCCTTTCTCCCTTCGGGAAGCGTGGCGCTTTCTCATAGCTCACGCTGTAGGTATCTCAGTTCGGTGTAG
GTCGTTCGCTCCAAGCTGGGCTGTGTGCACGAACCCCCCGTTCAGCCCGACCGCTGCGCCTTATCCGGTA
ACTATCGTCTTGAGTCCAACCCGGTAAGACACGACTTATCGCCACTGGCAGCAGCCACTGGTAACAGGAT
TAGCAGAGCGAGGTATGTAGGCGGTGCTACAGAGTTCTTGAAGTGGTGGCCTAACTACGGCTACACTAGA
AGAACAGTATTTGGTATCTGCGCTCTGCTGAAGCCAGTTACCTTCGGAAAAAGAGTTGGTAGCTCTTGAT
CCGGCAAACAAACCACCGCTGGTAGCGGTGGTTTTTTTGTTTGCAAGCAGCAGATTACGCGCAGAAAAAA
AGGATCTCAAGAAGATCCTTTGATCTTTTCTACGGGGTCTGACGCTCAGTGGAACGAAAACTCACGTTAA
GGGATTTTGGTCATGAGATTATCAAAAAGGATCTTCACCTAGATCCTTTTAAATTAAAAATGAAGTTTTA
AATCAATCTAAAGTATATATGAGTAAACTTGGTCTGACAGTTACCAATGCTTAATCAGTGAGGCACCTAT
CTCAGCGATCTGTCTATTTCGTTCATCCATAGTTGCCTGACTCCCCGTCGTGTAGATAACTACGATACGG
GAGGGCTTACCATCTGGCCCCAGTGCTGCAATGATACCGCGAGACCCACGCTCACCGGCTCCAGATTTAT
CAGCAATAAACCAGCCAGCCGGAAGGGCCGAGCGCAGAAGTGGTCCTGCAACTTTATCCGCCTCCATCCA
GTCTATTAATTGTTGCCGGGAAGCTAGAGTAAGTAGTTCGCCAGTTAATAGTTTGCGCAACGTTGTTGCC
ATTGCTACAGGCATCGTGGTGTCACGCTCGTCGTTTGGTATGGCTTCATTCAGCTCCGGTTCCCAACGAT
CAAGGCGAGTTACATGATCCCCCATGTTGTGCAAAAAAGCGGTTAGCTCCTTCGGTCCTCCGATCGTTGT
CAGAAGTAAGTTGGCCGCAGTGTTATCACTCATGGTTATGGCAGCACTGCATAATTCTCTTACTGTCATG
CCATCCGTAAGATGCTTTTCTGTGACTGGTGAGTACTCAACCAAGTCATTCTGAGAATAGTGTATGCGGC
GACCGAGTTGCTCTTGCCCGGCGTCAATACGGGATAATACCGCGCCACATAGCAGAACTTTAAAAGTGCT
CATCATTGGAAAACGTTCTTCGGGGCGAAAACTCTCAAGGATCTTACCGCTGTTGAGATCCAGTTCGATG
TAACCCACTCGTGCACCCAACTGATCTTCAGCATCTTTTACTTTCACCAGCGTTTCTGGGTGAGCAAAAA
CAGGAAGGCAAAATGCCGCAAAAAAGGGAATAAGGGCGACACGGAAATGTTGAATACTCATACTCTTCCT
TTTTCAATATTATTGAAGCATTTATCAGGGTTATTGTCTCATGAGCGGATACATATTTGAATGTATTTAG
AAAAATAAACAAATAGGGGTTCCGCGCACATTTCCCCGAAAAGTGCCACCTGACGTCGACGGATCGGGAG
ATCTCCCGATCCCCTATGGTGCACTCTCAGTACAATCTGCTCTGATGCCGCATAGTTAAGCCAGTATCTG
CTCCCTGCTTGTGTGTTGGAGGTCGCTGAGTAGTGCGCGAGCAAAATTTAAGCTACAACAAGGCAAGGCT
TGACCGACAATTGCATGAAGAATCTGCTTAGGGTTAGGCGTTTTGCGCTGCTTCGCGATGTACGGGCCAG
ATATACGCGTT
Features (pLannotate 1.2.2; 27 found; start..end, strand, type, name):
      1..380     +  enhancer       CMV enhancer: human cytomegalovirus immediate early enhancer
    381..584     +  promoter       CMV promoter: human cytomegalovirus (CMV) immediate early promoter
    586..605     +  promoter       PLtetO-1 promoter (fragment): modified phage lambda PL promoter with tet operator sites (Lutz and Bujard, 1997)
    607..626     +  promoter       PLtetO-1 promoter (fragment): modified phage lambda PL promoter with tet operator sites (Lutz and Bujard, 1997)
    634..667     +  promoter       TRE3GV promoter (fragment): 3rd-generation Tet-responsive promoter that can be activated by binding of Tet-On® 3G, optimized for retroviral and lentiviral vectors
    827..1789    +  CDS            birA: BIRA_ECOLI - Also known as bioR, dhbB. Experimental evidence at protein level: Swiss-Prot protein existence level 1. Acts both as a biotin--[acetyl-CoA-carboxylase] ligase and a biotin-operon repressor. In the presence of ATP, BirA activates biotin to form the BirA-biotinyl-5'-adenylate (BirA-bio-5'-AMP or holoBirA) complex. HoloBirA can either transfer the biotinyl moiety to the biotin carboxyl carrier protein (BCCP) subunit of acetyl-CoA carboxylase, or bind to the biotin operator site and inhibit transcription of the operon. From Escherichia coli (strain K12).
   1790..1815    +  CDS            3xHA (fragment): three tandem HA epitope tags
   1847..1866    +  CDS            Strep-Tag II (fragment): peptide that binds Strep-Tactin®, an engineered form of streptavidin
   1907..1929    +  CDS            Strep-Tag II (fragment): peptide that binds Strep-Tactin®, an engineered form of streptavidin
   1943..1967    +  protein_bind   attB1: mutant version of attB; recombination site for the Gateway® BP reaction BP Clonase™
   1973..2704    +  CDS            KLF9: KLF9_HUMAN - Also known as BTEB, BTEB1. Experimental evidence at protein level: Swiss-Prot protein existence level 1. Transcription factor that binds to GC box promoter elements. Selectively activates mRNA synthesis from genes containing tandem repeats of GC boxes but represses genes with a single GC box. Acts as an epidermal circadian transcription factor regulating keratinocyte proliferation (PubMed:22711835). From Homo sapiens (Human).
   2709..2733    -  protein_bind   attB2: mutant version of attB; recombination site for the Gateway® BP reaction BP Clonase™
   2777..3001    +  polyA_signal   bGH poly(A) signal: bovine growth hormone polyadenylation signal
   3005..3026    +  promoter       SV40 promoter (fragment): SV40 enhancer and early promoter
   3047..3280    +  rep_origin     f1 ori (fragment) (sequence partly withheld): f1 bacteriophage origin of replication; arrow indicates direction of (+) strand synthesis
   3285..3332    +  protein_bind   FRT: FLP-mediated recombination occurs in the 8-bp core sequence TCTAGAAA (Turan and Bode, 2011). FLP recombinase from the Saccharomyces cerevisiae 2μ plasmid
   3340..4362    +  CDS            HygR: aminoglycoside phosphotransferase from E. coli; aph(4)-Ia; confers resistance to hygromycin
   4372..4497    +  CDS            ble (fragment): BLE_KLEPN - Experimental evidence at protein level: Swiss-Prot protein existence level 1. Binding protein with a strong affinity to the bleomycin family of antibiotics. Binds to CL990; an antimitotic-antibiotic compound. From Klebsiella pneumoniae.
   4492..4613    +  polyA_signal   SV40 poly(A) signal: SV40 polyadenylation signal
   4686..4702    -  protein_bind   lac operator: The lac repressor binds to the lac operator to inhibit transcription in E. coli. This inhibition can be relieved by adding lactose or isopropyl-β-D-thiogalactopyranoside (IPTG). lac repressor encoded by lacI
   4710..4740    -  promoter       lac promoter: promoter for the E. coli lac operon
   4755..4776    -  protein_bind   CAP binding site: CAP binding activates transcription in the presence of cAMP. E. coli catabolite activator protein
   4789..4881    -  CDS            lacI (fragment): lac repressor; lacI; The lac repressor binds to the lac operator to inhibit transcription in E. coli. This inhibition can be relieved by adding lactose or isopropyl-β-D-thiogalactopyranoside (IPTG).
   5064..5652    -  rep_origin     ori: high-copy-number ColE1/pMB1/pBR322/pUC origin of replication
   5823..6683    -  CDS            AmpR: β-lactamase; bla; confers resistance to ampicillin, carbenicillin, and related antibiotics
   6684..6788    -  promoter       AmpR promoter: bla
   6847..6899    -  misc_feature   bom (fragment): basis of mobility region from pBR322
