[The description below was written by a language model from this plasmid's Addgene catalogue record and pLannotate feature annotations shown in this document.]
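Description:
MAC_N_KLF9 is a mammalian expression plasmid of about 7.05 kb that produces human KLF9 (also known as BTEB or BTEB1), a GC-box-binding Krüppel-like transcription factor, fused at its N terminus to the MAC tag. It was built by Gateway cloning into the MAC-tag-N backbone, and the unmutated KLF9 coding sequence is flanked by attB1 and attB2 sites. In bacteria it is maintained through a high-copy ColE1/pUC-type origin and ampicillin resistance. A partial f1 origin and lac promoter/operator remnants are also annotated but play no evident role in the payload.

Expression is driven by the CMV immediate-early enhancer and promoter. Short tet operator-like matches lie immediately downstream of the promoter, which suggests a tetracycline-regulatable CMV/TetO arrangement, although the catalogue fields do not state inducibility. The annotated tag region consists of a birA-derived biotin ligase coding sequence followed by an HA epitope and two Strep-Tag II matches, all upstream of attB1 and KLF9. The transcript ends at a bGH polyadenylation signal. This combination lets a single fusion protein serve two purposes: Strep-based affinity purification of stable complexes and proximity-dependent biotinylation of nearby proteins, with HA available for detection.

Downstream, an FRT site sits directly in front of a hygromycin resistance gene that has no full annotated promoter of its own, followed by an SV40 poly(A) signal. This layout is typical of FLP-mediated integration into a genomic FRT landing site, where correct insertion activates hygromycin resistance and yields isogenic stable lines. The record states the purpose only as expressing KLF9 in mammalian cells, and the associated study concerns protein interaction networks of human transcription factors.
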