Addgene plasmid #167774: MAC_N_KLF9
Purpose: Expresses KLF9 in mammalian cells
Depositing lab: Markku Varjosalo. Depositing organization: University of Helsinki. Publication: Human transcription factor protein interaction networks. Goos H, Kinnunen M, Salokas K, Tan Z, Liu X, Yadav L, Zhang Q, Wei GH, Varjosalo M. Nat Commun. 2022 Feb 9;13(1):766. doi: 10.1038/s41467-022-28341-5. PubMed 35140242.
Backbone
  Vector backbone: MAC-tag-N (#108078)
  Vector type: Mammalian Expression
  Selectable markers: Hygromycin
Growth in bacteria
  Bacterial resistance: Ampicillin, 100 μg/mL
  Growth temperature: 37°C
  Growth strain: DH5alpha
  Copy number: High Copy
Gene/Insert
  Gene/Insert name: KLF9 (alt names: Uniprot Q13886; ENSG00000119138)
  Species: H. sapiens (human)
  Mutation: no mutations
  Entrez Gene: KLF9 (a.k.a. BTEB, BTEB1)
  Tag / fusion protein: MAC (N terminal on backbone)
  Cloning method: Gateway Cloning
Terms and licenses: Academic/Nonprofit Terms; Industry Terms: Not Available to Industry
How to cite: MAC_N_KLF9 was a gift from Markku Varjosalo (Addgene plasmid # 167774 ; http://n2t.net/addgene:167774 ; RRID:Addgene_167774)
